>Addgene plasmid #216390 | modRNAc1-Cas9-2A-puro | addgene full sequence | sequence record 429108 | Addgene NGS Result
TAATACGACTCACTATAAGGCGAATTGGGCCCGACGTCACATTTGCTTCTGACACAACTGTGTTCACTAG
CAACCTCAAACAGACACCGGATCCATGGCATGCGAATTCGCCACCATGGATTACAAAGACGATGACGATA
AGATGGCCCCAAAGAAGAAGCGGAAGGTCGGTATCCACGGAGTCCCAGCAGCCGACAAGAAGTACAGCAT
CGGCCTGGACATCGGCACCAACTCTGTGGGCTGGGCCGTGATCACCGACGAGTACAAGGTGCCCAGCAAG
AAATTCAAGGTGCTGGGCAACACCGACCGGCACAGCATCAAGAAGAACCTGATCGGAGCCCTGCTGTTCG
ACAGCGGCGAAACAGCCGAGGCCACCCGGCTGAAGAGAACCGCCAGAAGAAGATACACCAGACGGAAGAA
CCGGATCTGCTATCTGCAAGAGATCTTCAGCAACGAGATGGCCAAGGTGGACGACAGCTTCTTCCACAGA
CTGGAAGAGTCCTTCCTGGTGGAAGAGGATAAGAAGCACGAGCGGCACCCCATCTTCGGCAACATCGTGG
ACGAGGTGGCCTACCACGAGAAGTACCCCACCATCTACCACCTGAGAAAGAAACTGGTGGACAGCACCGA
CAAGGCCGACCTGCGGCTGATCTATCTGGCCCTGGCCCACATGATCAAGTTCCGGGGCCACTTCCTGATC
GAGGGCGACCTGAACCCCGACAACAGCGACGTGGACAAGCTGTTCATCCAGCTGGTGCAGACCTACAACC
AGCTGTTCGAGGAAAACCCCATCAACGCCAGCGGCGTGGACGCCAAGGCCATCCTGTCTGCCAGACTGAG
CAAGAGCAGACGGCTGGAAAATCTGATCGCCCAGCTGCCCGGCGAGAAGAAGAATGGCCTGTTCGGAAAC
CTGATTGCCCTGAGCCTGGGCCTGACCCCCAACTTCAAGAGCAACTTCGACCTGGCCGAGGATGCCAAAC
TGCAGCTGAGCAAGGACACCTACGACGACGACCTGGACAACCTGCTGGCCCAGATCGGCGACCAGTACGC
CGACCTGTTTCTGGCCGCCAAGAACCTGTCCGACGCCATCCTGCTGAGCGACATCCTGAGAGTGAACACC
GAGATCACCAAGGCCCCCCTGAGCGCCTCTATGATCAAGAGATACGACGAGCACCACCAGGACCTGACCC
TGCTGAAAGCTCTCGTGCGGCAGCAGCTGCCTGAGAAGTACAAAGAGATTTTCTTCGACCAGAGCAAGAA
CGGCTACGCCGGCTACATTGACGGCGGAGCCAGCCAGGAAGAGTTCTACAAGTTCATCAAGCCCATCCTG
GAAAAGATGGACGGCACCGAGGAACTGCTCGTGAAGCTGAACAGAGAGGACCTGCTGCGGAAGCAGCGGA
CCTTCGACAACGGCAGCATCCCCCACCAGATCCACCTGGGAGAGCTGCACGCCATTCTGCGGCGGCAGGA
AGATTTTTACCCATTCCTGAAGGACAACCGGGAAAAGATCGAGAAGATCCTGACCTTCCGCATCCCCTAC
TACGTGGGCCCTCTGGCCAGGGGAAACAGCAGATTCGCCTGGATGACCAGAAAGAGCGAGGAAACCATCA
CCCCCTGGAACTTCGAGGAAGTGGTGGACAAGGGCGCTTCCGCCCAGAGCTTCATCGAGCGGATGACCAA
CTTCGATAAGAACCTGCCCAACGAGAAGGTGCTGCCCAAGCACAGCCTGCTGTACGAGTACTTCACCGTG
TATAACGAGCTGACCAAAGTGAAATACGTGACCGAGGGAATGAGAAAGCCCGCCTTCCTGAGCGGCGAGC
AGAAAAAGGCCATCGTGGACCTGCTGTTCAAGACCAACCGGAAAGTGACCGTGAAGCAGCTGAAAGAGGA
CTACTTCAAGAAAATCGAGTGCTTCGACTCCGTGGAAATCTCCGGCGTGGAAGATCGGTTCAACGCCTCC
CTGGGCACATACCACGATCTGCTGAAAATTATCAAGGACAAGGACTTCCTGGACAATGAGGAAAACGAGG
ACATTCTGGAAGATATCGTGCTGACCCTGACACTGTTTGAGGACAGAGAGATGATCGAGGAACGGCTGAA
AACCTATGCCCACCTGTTCGACGACAAAGTGATGAAGCAGCTGAAGCGGCGGAGATACACCGGCTGGGGC
AGGCTGAGCCGGAAGCTGATCAACGGCATCCGGGACAAGCAGTCCGGCAAGACAATCCTGGATTTCCTGA
AGTCCGACGGCTTCGCCAACAGAAACTTCATGCAGCTGATCCACGACGACAGCCTGACCTTTAAAGAGGA
CATCCAGAAAGCCCAGGTGTCCGGCCAGGGCGATAGCCTGCACGAGCACATTGCCAATCTGGCCGGCAGC
CCCGCCATTAAGAAGGGCATCCTGCAGACAGTGAAGGTGGTGGACGAGCTCGTGAAAGTGATGGGCCGGC
ACAAGCCCGAGAACATCGTGATCGAAATGGCCAGAGAGAACCAGACCACCCAGAAGGGACAGAAGAACAG
CCGCGAGAGAATGAAGCGGATCGAAGAGGGCATCAAAGAGCTGGGCAGCCAGATCCTGAAAGAACACCCC
GTGGAAAACACCCAGCTGCAGAACGAGAAGCTGTACCTGTACTACCTGCAGAATGGGCGGGATATGTACG
TGGACCAGGAACTGGACATCAACCGGCTGTCCGACTACGATGTGGACCATATCGTGCCTCAGAGCTTTCT
GAAGGACGACTCCATCGACAACAAGGTGCTGACCAGAAGCGACAAGAACCGGGGCAAGAGCGACAACGTG
CCCTCCGAAGAGGTCGTGAAGAAGATGAAGAACTACTGGCGGCAGCTGCTGAACGCCAAGCTGATTACCC
AGAGAAAGTTCGACAATCTGACCAAGGCCGAGAGAGGCGGCCTGAGCGAACTGGATAAGGCCGGCTTCAT
CAAGAGACAGCTGGTGGAAACCCGGCAGATCACAAAGCACGTGGCACAGATCCTGGACTCCCGGATGAAC
ACTAAGTACGACGAGAATGACAAGCTGATCCGGGAAGTGAAAGTGATCACCCTGAAGTCCAAGCTGGTGT
CCGATTTCCGGAAGGATTTCCAGTTTTACAAAGTGCGCGAGATCAACAACTACCACCACGCCCACGACGC
CTACCTGAACGCCGTCGTGGGAACCGCCCTGATCAAAAAGTACCCTAAGCTGGAAAGCGAGTTCGTGTAC
GGCGACTACAAGGTGTACGACGTGCGGAAGATGATCGCCAAGAGCGAGCAGGAAATCGGCAAGGCTACCG
CCAAGTACTTCTTCTACAGCAACATCATGAACTTTTTCAAGACCGAGATTACCCTGGCCAACGGCGAGAT
CCGGAAGCGGCCTCTGATCGAGACAAACGGCGAAACCGGGGAGATCGTGTGGGATAAGGGCCGGGATTTT
GCCACCGTGCGGAAAGTGCTGAGCATGCCCCAAGTGAATATCGTGAAAAAGACCGAGGTGCAGACAGGCG
GCTTCAGCAAAGAGTCTATCCTGCCCAAGAGGAACAGCGATAAGCTGATCGCCAGAAAGAAGGACTGGGA
CCCTAAGAAGTACGGCGGCTTCGACAGCCCCACCGTGGCCTATTCTGTGCTGGTGGTGGCCAAAGTGGAA
AAGGGCAAGTCCAAGAAACTGAAGAGTGTGAAAGAGCTGCTGGGGATCACCATCATGGAAAGAAGCAGCT
TCGAGAAGAATCCCATCGACTTTCTGGAAGCCAAGGGCTACAAAGAAGTGAAAAAGGACCTGATCATCAA
GCTGCCTAAGTACTCCCTGTTCGAGCTGGAAAACGGCCGGAAGAGAATGCTGGCCTCTGCCGGCGAACTG
CAGAAGGGAAACGAACTGGCCCTGCCCTCCAAATATGTGAACTTCCTGTACCTGGCCAGCCACTATGAGA
AGCTGAAGGGCTCCCCCGAGGATAATGAGCAGAAACAGCTGTTTGTGGAACAGCACAAGCACTACCTGGA
CGAGATCATCGAGCAGATCAGCGAGTTCTCCAAGAGAGTGATCCTGGCCGACGCTAATCTGGACAAAGTG
CTGTCCGCCTACAACAAGCACCGGGATAAGCCCATCAGAGAGCAGGCCGAGAATATCATCCACCTGTTTA
CCCTGACCAATCTGGGAGCCCCTGCCGCCTTCAAGTACTTTGACACCACCATCGACCGGAAGAGGTACAC
CAGCACCAAAGAGGTGCTGGACGCCACCCTGATCCACCAGAGCATCACCGGCCTGTACGAGACACGGATC
GACCTGTCTCAGCTGGGAGGCGACAAGCGTCCTGCTGCTACTAAGAAAGCTGGTCAAGCTAAGAAAAAGA
AAGCTAGCGGCAGCGGCGCCACCAACTTCAGCCTGCTGAAGCAGGCCGGCGACGTGGAGGAGAACCCCGG
CCCCATGACCGAGTACAAGCCCACGGTGCGCCTCGCCACCCGCGACGACGTCCCCAGGGCCGTACGCACC
CTCGCCGCCGCGTTCGCCGACTACCCCGCCACGCGCCACACCGTCGATCCGGACCGCCACATCGAGCGGG
TCACCGAGCTGCAAGAACTCTTCCTCACGCGCGTCGGGCTCGACATCGGCAAGGTGTGGGTCGCGGACGA
CGGCGCCGCGGTGGCGGTCTGGACCACGCCGGAGAGCGTCGAAGCGGGGGCGGTGTTCGCCGAGATCGGC
CCGCGCATGGCCGAGTTGAGCGGTTCCCGGCTGGCCGCGCAGCAACAGATGGAAGGCCTCCTGGCGCCGC
ACCGGCCCAAGGAGCCCGCGTGGTTCCTGGCCACCGTCGGAGTCTCGCCCGACCACCAGGGCAAGGGTCT
GGGCAGCGCCGTCGTGCTCCCCGGAGTGGAGGCGGCCGAGCGCGCCGGGGTGCCCGCCTTCCTGGAGACC
TCCGCGCCCCGCAACCTCCCCTTCTACGAGCGGCTCGGCTTCACCGTCACCGCCGACGTCGAGGTGCCCG
AAGGACCGCGCACCTGGTGCATGACCCGCAAGCCCGGTGCCTGAACTAGTGAGCTCGCTTTCTTGCTGTC
CAATTTCTATTAAAGGTTCCTTTGTTCCCTAAGTCCAACTACTAAACTGGGGGATATTATGAAGGGCCTT
GAGCATCTGGATTCTGCCTAATAAAAAACATTTATTTTCATTGCGTCGACCATATGCATAGCTTGAGTAT
TCTATAGTGTCACCTAAATAGCTTGGCGTAATCATGGTCATAGCTGTTTCCTGTGTGAAATTGTTATCCG
CTCACAATTCCACACAACATACGAGCCGGAAGCATAAAGTGTAAAGCCTGGGGTGCCTAATGAGTGAGCT
AACTCACATTAATTGCGTTGCGCTCACTGCCCGCTTTCCAGTCGGGAAACCTGTCGTGCCAGCTGCATTA
ATGAATCGGCCAACGCGCGGGGAGAGGCGGTTTGCGTATTGGGCGCTCTTCCGCTTCCTCGCTCACTGAC
TCGCTGCGCTCGGTCGTTCGGCTGCGGCGAGCGGTATCAGCTCACTCAAAGGCGGTAATACGGTTATCCA
CAGAATCAGGGGATAACGCAGGAAAGAACATGTGAGCAAAAGGCCAGCAAAAGGCCAGGAACCGTAAAAA
GGCCGCGTTGCTGGCGTTTTTCCATAGGCTCCGCCCCCCTGACGAGCATCACAAAAATCGACGCTCAAGT
CAGAGGTGGCGAAACCCGACAGGACTATAAAGATACCAGGCGTTTCCCCCTGGAAGCTCCCTCGTGCGCT
CTCCTGTTCCGACCCTGCCGCTTACCGGATACCTGTCCGCCTTTCTCCCTTCGGGAAGCGTGGCGCTTTC
TCATAGCTCACGCTGTAGGTATCTCAGTTCGGTGTAGGTCGTTCGCTCCAAGCTGGGCTGTGTGCACGAA
CCCCCCGTTCAGCCCGACCGCTGCGCCTTATCCGGTAACTATCGTCTTGAGTCCAACCCGGTAAGACACG
ACTTATCGCCACTGGCAGCAGCCACTGGTAACAGGATTAGCAGAGCGAGGTATGTAGGCGGTGCTACAGA
GTTCTTGAAGTGGTGGCCTAACTACGGCTACACTAGAAGAACAGTATTTGGTATCTGCGCTCTGCTGAAG
CCAGTTACCTTCGGAAAAAGAGTTGGTAGCTCTTGATCCGGCAAACAAACCACCGCTGGTAGCGGTGGTT
TTTTTGTTTGCAAGCAGCAGATTACGCGCAGAAAAAAAGGATCTCAAGAAGATCCTTTGATCTTTTCTAC
GGGGTCTGACGCTCAGTGGAACGAAAACTCACGTTAAGGGATTTTGGTCATGAGATTATCAAAAAGGATC
TTCACCTAGATCCTTTTAAATTAAAAATGAAGTTTTAAATCAATCTAAAGTATATATGAGTAAACTTGGT
CTGACAGTTACCAATGCTTAATCAGTGAGGCACCTATCTCAGCGATCTGTCTATTTCGTTCATCCATAGT
TGCCTGACTCCCCGTCGTGTAGATAACTACGATACGGGAGGGCTTACCATCTGGCCCCAGTGCTGCAATG
ATACCGCGAGACCCACGCTCACCGGCTCCAGATTTATCAGCAATAAACCAGCCAGCCGGAAGGGCCGAGC
GCAGAAGTGGTCCTGCAACTTTATCCGCCTCCATCCAGTCTATTAATTGTTGCCGGGAAGCTAGAGTAAG
TAGTTCGCCAGTTAATAGTTTGCGCAACGTTGTTGCCATTGCTACAGGCATCGTGGTGTCACGCTCGTCG
TTTGGTATGGCTTCATTCAGCTCCGGTTCCCAACGATCAAGGCGAGTTACATGATCCCCCATGTTGTGCA
AAAAAGCGGTTAGCTCCTTCGGTCCTCCGATCGTTGTCAGAAGTAAGTTGGCCGCAGTGTTATCACTCAT
GGTTATGGCAGCACTGCATAATTCTCTTACTGTCATGCCATCCGTAAGATGCTTTTCTGTGACTGGTGAG
TACTCAACCAAGTCATTCTGAGAATAGTGTATGCGGCGACCGAGTTGCTCTTGCCCGGCGTCAATACGGG
ATAATACCGCGCCACATAGCAGAACTTTAAAAGTGCTCATCATTGGAAAACGTTCTTCGGGGCGAAAACT
CTCAAGGATCTTACCGCTGTTGAGATCCAGTTCGATGTAACCCACTCGTGCACCCAACTGATCTTCAGCA
TCTTTTACTTTCACCAGCGTTTCTGGGTGAGCAAAAACAGGAAGGCAAAATGCCGCAAAAAAGGGAATAA
GGGCGACACGGAAATGTTGAATACTCATACTCTTCCTTTTTCAATATTATTGAAGCATTTATCAGGGTTA
TTGTCTCATGAGCGGATACATATTTGAATGTATTTAGAAAAATAAACAAATAGGGGTTCCGCGCACATTT
CCCCGAAAAGTGCCACCTGATGCGGTGTGAAATACCGCACAGATGCGTAAGGAGAAAATACCGCATCAGG
AAATTGTAAGCGTTAATATTTTGTTAAAATTCGCGTTAAATTTTTGTTAAATCAGCTCATTTTTTAACCA
ATAGGCCGAAATCGGCAAAATCCCTTATAAATCAAAAGAATAGACCGAGATAGGGT
[37 nt withheld, positions 7547-7583]
AAAGAACGTGGACTCCAACGTCAAAGG
[49 nt withheld, positions 7611-7659]
T
[91 nt withheld, positions 7661-7751]
G
[124 nt withheld, positions 7753-7876]
CCATTCGCCATTCAGGCTGCGCAACTGTTGGGAAGGGCGATCGGTGCGGGCCTCTTCGCTATTACGCCAG
CTGGCGAAAGGGGGATGTGCTGCAAGGCGATTAAGTTGGGTAACGCCAGGGTTTTCCCAGTCACGACGTT
GTAAAACGACGGCCAGTGAATTG
Features (pLannotate 1.2.2; 16 found; start..end, strand, type, name):
      1..17      +  promoter       T7 promoter (fragment): promoter for bacteriophage T7 RNA polymerase
    194..1795    +  CDS            Cas9(N): N-terminal portion of Streptococcus pyogenes Cas9 (Zetsche et al., 2015)
   1796..4294    +  CDS            Cas9(C): C-terminal portion of Streptococcus pyogenes Cas9 (Zetsche et al., 2015)
   4415..5014    +  CDS            PuroR (fragment): puromycin N-acetyltransferase; pac from Streptomyces; confers resistance to puromycin
   5023..5154    +  polyA_signal   β-globin poly(A) (fragment): human β-globin polyadenylation signal
   5181..5199    -  promoter       SP6 promoter: promoter for bacteriophage SP6 RNA polymerase
   5241..5257    -  protein_bind   lac operator: The lac repressor binds to the lac operator to inhibit transcription in E. coli. This inhibition can be relieved by adding lactose or isopropyl-β-D-thiogalactopyranoside (IPTG). lac repressor encoded by lacI
   5265..5295    -  promoter       lac promoter: promoter for the E. coli lac operon
   5310..5331    -  protein_bind   CAP binding site: CAP binding activates transcription in the presence of cAMP. E. coli catabolite activator protein
   5344..5436    -  CDS            lacI (fragment): lac repressor; lacI; The lac repressor binds to the lac operator to inhibit transcription in E. coli. This inhibition can be relieved by adding lactose or isopropyl-β-D-thiogalactopyranoside (IPTG).
   5619..6207    -  rep_origin     ori: high-copy-number ColE1/pMB1/pBR322/pUC origin of replication
   6378..7238    -  CDS            AmpR: β-lactamase; bla; confers resistance to ampicillin, carbenicillin, and related antibiotics
   7239..7343    -  promoter       AmpR promoter: bla
   7370..7420    +  misc_feature   bom (fragment): basis of mobility region from pBR322
   7448..7876    -  rep_origin     f1 ori (sequence partly withheld): f1 bacteriophage origin of replication; arrow indicates direction of (+) strand synthesis
   7880..8037    -  CDS            lacZα (fragment): LacZα fragment of β-galactosidase; lacZ fragment
