[The description below was written by a language model from this plasmid's Addgene catalogue record and pLannotate feature annotations shown in this document.]
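Description:
modRNAc1-Cas9-2A-puro is an 8,039-nt bacterial plasmid built on the ModRNAc1 backbone. It serves as a template for in vitro transcription of modified mRNA (modRNA) rather than as a vector for direct expression in mammalian cells. It is propagated in E. coli as a high-copy plasmid through a ColE1/pUC-type origin and selected with ampicillin via the β-lactamase gene and its native promoter. The backbone also carries typical cloning-vector remnants: an f1 phage origin, lac promoter/operator and CAP site, fragments of lacZα and lacI, a bom fragment, and an SP6 promoter oriented opposite to the insert.

The payload lies downstream of a T7 promoter, annotated as a fragment because it spans the start of the sequence record. This promoter lets T7 RNA polymerase transcribe the cassette. The open reading frame encodes Streptococcus pyogenes Cas9, which the annotation tool splits into contiguous N- and C-terminal portions that together form one continuous coding region. Puromycin N-acetyltransferase follows it. According to the construct name, the two are joined by a 2A self-cleaving peptide, so a single transcript yields both proteins. The 2A itself is not annotated and presumably lies in the gap between the Cas9 and PuroR features. A fragment matching the human β-globin polyadenylation region follows the coding sequence, and unannotated sequence precedes Cas9. The record does not state the role of either region, and it lists no mammalian promoter.

The stated purpose is to make modRNA expressing Cas9 and the puromycin resistance gene. This allows transient nuclease delivery, with puromycin enrichment of transfected cells. The associated publication describes creating lineage-specific reporters in human pluripotent stem cells. The plasmid encodes no guide RNA.
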