Addgene plasmid #216390: modRNAc1-Cas9-2A-puro
Purpose: this vector can be used to make modRNA expressing Cas9 and puro resistance gene
Depositing lab: Xiaojun Lian. Depositing organization: Pennsylvania State University. Publication: MAGIK: A rapid and efficient method to create lineage-specific reporters in human pluripotent stem cells. Haideri T, Lin J, Bao X, Lian XL. Stem Cell Reports. 2024 May 14;19(5):744-757. doi: 10.1016/j.stemcr.2024.03.005. Epub 2024 Apr 4. PubMed 38579711.
Backbone
  Vector backbone: ModRNAc1
  Vector type: CRISPR
Growth in bacteria
  Bacterial resistance: Ampicillin, 100 μg/mL
  Growth temperature: 37°C
  Growth strain: NEB Stable
  Copy number: High Copy
Gene/Insert
  Gene/Insert name: Cas9-2A-puro
Terms and licenses: Academic/Nonprofit Terms; Industry Terms: Not Available to Industry
Depositor comments: Please visit https://www.biorxiv.org/content/10.1101/2023.09.07.556774v1 for bioRxiv preprint.
How to cite: modRNAc1-Cas9-2A-puro was a gift from Xiaojun Lian (Addgene plasmid # 216390 ; http://n2t.net/addgene:216390 ; RRID:Addgene_216390)
